>Addgene plasmid #115876 | pAPM-D4 miR30-MPHOSPH8 ts3 | addgene full sequence | sequence record 255806 | Addgene NGS Result
AATCTGCTTAGGGTTAGGCGTTTTGCGCTGCTTCGCGATGTACGGGCCAGATATACGCGCTGTGGAATGT
GTGTCAGTTAGGGTGTGGAAAGTCCCCAGGCTCCCCAGCAGGCAGAAGTATGCAAAGCATGCATCTCAAT
TAGTCAGCAACCAGGTGTGGAAAGTCCCCAGGCTCCCCAGCAGGCAGAAGTATGCAAAGCATGCATCTCA
ATTAGTCAGCAACCATAGTCCCGCCCCTAACTCCGCCCATCCCGCCCCTAACTCCGCCCAGTTCCGCCCA
TTCTCCGCCCCATGGCTGACTAATTTTTTTTATTTATGCAGAGGCCGAGGCCGCCTCTGCCTCTGAGCTA
TTCCAGAAGTAGTGAGGAGGCTTTTTTGGAGGCCTAGGCTTTTGCAAAAAGCTCGCGTTGACATTGATTA
TTGACTAGTTATTAATAGTAATCAATTACGGGGTCATTAGTTCATAGCCCATATATGGAGTTCCGCGTTA
CATAACTTACGGTAAATGGCCCGCCTGGCTGACCGCCCAACGACCCCCGCCCATTGACGTCAATAATGAC
GTATGTTCCCATAGTAACGCCAATAGGGACTTTCCATTGACGTCAATGGGTGGAGTATTTACGGTAAACT
GCCCACTTGGCAGTACATCAAGTGTATCATATGCCAAGTACGCCCCCTATTGACGTCAATGACGGTAAAT
GGCCCGCCTGGCATTATGCCCAGTACATGACCTTATGGGACTTTCCTACTTGGCAGTACATCTACGTATT
AGTCATCGCTATTACCATGGTGATGCGGTTTTGGCAGTACATCAATGGGCGTGGATAGCGGTTTGACTCA
CGGGGATTTCCAAGTCTCCACCCCATTGACGTCAATGGGAGTTTGTTTTGGCACCAAAATCAACGGGACT
TTCCAAAATGTCGTAACAACTCCGCCCCATTGACGCAAATGGGCGGTAGGCGTGTACGGTGGGAGGTCTA
TATAAGCAGCGCGTTTTGCCTGTACTGGGTCTCTCTGGTTAGACCAGATCTGAGCCTGGGAGCTCTCTGG
CTAACTAGGGAACCCACTGCTTAAGCCTCAATAAAGCTTGCCTTGAGTGCTTCAAGTAGTGTGTGCCCGT
CTGTTGTGTGACTCTGGTAACTAGAGATCCCTCAGACCCTTTTAGTCAGTGTGGAAAATCTCTAGCAGTG
GCGCCCGAACAGGGACTTGAAAGCGAAAGGGAAACCAGAGGAGCTCTCTCGACGCAGGACTCGGCTTGCT
GAAGCGCGCACGGCAAGAGGCGAGGGGCGGCGACTGGTGAGTACGCCAAAAATTTTGACTAGCGGAGGCT
AGAAGGAGAGAGATGGGTGCGAGAGCGTCAGTATTAAGCGGGGGAGAATTAGATCGCGATGGGAAAAAAT
TCGGTTAAGGCCAGGGGGAAAGAAAAAATATAAATTAAAACATATAGTATGGGCAAGCAGGGAGCTAGAA
CGATTCGCAGTTAATCCTGGCCTGTTAGAAACATCAGAAGGCTGTAGACAAATACTGGGACAGCTACAAC
CATCCCTTCAGACAGGATCAGAAGAACTTAGATCATTATATAATACAGTAGCAACCCTCTATTGTGTGCA
TCAAAGGATAGAGATAAAAGACACCAAGGAAGCTTTAGACAAGATAGAGGAAGAGCAAAACAAAAGTAAG
ACCACCGCACAGCAAGCGGCCGGCCGCTGATCTTCAGACCTGGAGGAGGAGATATGAGGGACAATTGGAG
AAGTGAATTATATAAATATAAAGTAGTAAAAATTGAACCATTAGGAGTAGCACCCACCAAGGCAAAGAGA
AGAGTGGTGCAGAGAGAAAAAAGAGCAGTGGGAATAGGAGCTTTGTTCCTTGGGTTCTTGGGAGCAGCAG
GAAGCACTATGGGCGCAGCGTCAATGACGCTGACGGTACAGGCCAGACAATTATTGTCTGGTATAGTGCA
GCAGCAGAACAATTTGCTGAGGGCTATTGAGGCGCAACAGCATCTGTTGCAACTCACAGTCTGGGGCATC
AAGCAGCTCCAGGCAAGAATCCTGGCTGTGGAAAGATACCTAAAGGATCAACAGCTCCTGGGGATTTGGG
GTTGCTCTGGAAAACTCATTTGCACCACTGCTGTGCCTTGGAATGCTAGTTGGAGTAATAAATCTCTGGA
ACAGATTTGGAATCACACGACCTGGATGGAGTGGGACAGAGAAATTAACAATTACACAAGCTTAATACAC
TCCTTAATTGAAGAATCGCAAAACCAGCAAGAAAAGAATGAACAAGAATTATTGGAATTAGATAAATGGG
CAAGTTTGTGGAATTGGTTTAACATAACAAATTGGCTGTGGTATATAAAATTATTCATAATGATAGTAGG
AGGCTTGGTAGGTTTAAGAATAGTTTTTGCTGTACTTTCTATAGTGAATAGAGTTAGGCAGGGATATTCA
CCATTATCGTTTCAGACCCACCTCCCAACCCCGAGGGGACCCGACAGGCCCGAAGGAATAGAAGAAGAAG
GTGGAGAGAGAGACAGAGACAGATCCATTCGATTAGTGAACGGATCGGCACTGCGTGCGCCAATTCTGCA
GACAAATGGCAGTATTCATCCACAATTTTAAAAGAAAAGGGGGGATTGGGGGGTACAGTGCAGGGGAAAG
AATAGTAGACATAATAGCAACAGACATACAAACTAAAGAATTACAAAAACAAATTACAAAAATTCAAAAT
TTTCGGGTTTATTACAGGGACAGCAGAGATCCAGTTTGGTTAATTAACTGCAGCCCCGATAAAATAAAAG
ATTTTATTTAGTCTCCAGAAAAAGGGGGGAATGAAAGACCCCACCTGTAGGTTTGGCAAGCTAGCTGCAG
TAACGCCATTTTGCAAGGCATGGAAAAATACCAAACCAAGAATAGAGAAGTTCAGATCAAGGGCGGGTAC
ATGAAAATAGCTAACGTTGGGCCAAACAGGATATCTGCGGTGAGCAGTTTCGGCCCCGGCCCGGGGCCAA
GAACAGATGGTCACCGCAGTTTCGGCCCCGGCCCGAGGCCAAGAACAGATGGTCCCCAGATATGGCCCAA
CCCTCAGCAGTTTCTTAAGACCCATCAGATGTTTCCAGGCTCCCCCAAGGACCTGAAATGACCCTGCGCC
TTATTTGAATTAACCAATCAGCCTGCTTCTCGCTTCTGTTCGCGCGCTTCTGCTTCCCGAGCTCTATAAA
AGAGCTCACAACCCCTCACTCGGCGCGCCAGTCCTCCGACAGACTGAGTCGCCCGGGGGTCTAGAACGCG
TGCCGCCATGACCGAATACAAACCTACCGTGAGGCTGGCTACAAGAGATGATGTCCCAAGGGCTGTGAGA
ACACTGGCCGCCGCTTTTGCCGATTACCCTGCCACACGCCACACTGTGGACCCAGATCGGCATATCGAGA
GAGTGACTGAGCTGCAGGAACTGTTCCTGACCCGAGTGGGCCTGGACATTGGGAAGGTCTGGGTCGCAGA
CGATGGAGCAGCTGTGGCTGTCTGGACCACACCAGAGAGCGTGGAAGCCGGAGCTGTCTTTGCAGAGATC
GGCCCTAGAATGGCAGAACTGAGCGGCTCCAGGCTGGCAGCACAGCAGCAGATGGAGGGACTGCTGGCCC
CACACAGGCCTAAGGAACCAGCATGGTTCCTGGCTACCGTGGGGGTCTCTCCTGACCATCAGGGCAAAGG
ACTGGGAAGTGCTGTGGTCCTGCCAGGAGTGGAGGCTGCAGAACGAGCTGGAGTCCCTGCATTTCTGGAG
ACCTCTGCTCCACGAAACCTGCCCTTCTATGAACGGCTGGGCTTTACTGTGACCGCAGATGTGGAGGTCC
CCGAAGGACCTAGGACCTGGTGCATGACACGCAAACCCGGCGCCTGAGCGATCGCCGCGGCCGCCTTCTT
AACCCAACAGAAGGCTCGAGAAGGTATATTGCTGTTGACAGTGAGCGCTCCGACAGCAGAGAAGAGAAAT
AGTGAAGCCACAGATGTATTTCTCTTCTCTGCTGTCGGAATGCCTACTGCCTCGGACTTCAAGGGGCTAG
AATTCGGCAGCTGTAGATCTTAGCCACTTTTTAAAAGAAAAGGGGGGACTGGAAGGGCTAACTGCATCCG
GACTGTACTGGGTCTCTCTGGTTAGACCAGATCTGAGCCTGGGAGCTCTCTGGCTAACTAGGGAACCCAC
TGCTTAAGCCTCAATAAAGCTTGCCTTGAGTGCTTCAAGTAGTGTGTGCCCGTCTGTTGTGTGACTCTGG
TAACTAGAGATCCCTCAGACCCTTTTAGTCAGTGTGGAAAATCTCTAGCAGGGCCCGTTTCATGTGAGCA
AAAGGCCAGCAAAAGGCCAGGAACCGTAAAAAGGCCGCGTTGCTGGCGTTTTTCCATAGGCTCCGCCCCC
CTGACGAGCATCACAAAAATCGACGCTCAAGTCAGAGGTGGCGAAACCCGACAGGACTATAAAGATACCA
GGCGTTTCCCCCTGGAAGCTCCCTCGTGCGCTCTCCTGTTCCGACCCTGCCGCTTACCGGATACCTGTCC
GCCTTTCTCCCTTCGGGAAGCGTGGCGCTTTCTCATAGCTCACGCTGTAGGTATCTCAGTTCGGTGTAGG
TCGTTCGCTCCAAGCTGGGCTGTGTGCACGAACCCCCCGTTCAGCCCGACCGCTGCGCCTTATCCGGTAA
CTATCGTCTTGAGTCCAACCCGGTAAGACACGACTTATCGCCACTGGCAGCAGCCACTGGTAACAGGATT
AGCAGAGCGAGGTATGTAGGCGGTGCTACAGAGTTCTTGAAGTGGTGGCCTAACTACGGCTACACTAGAA
GAACAGTATTTGGTATCTGCGCTCTGCTGAAGCCAGTTACCTTCGGAAAAAGAGTTGGTAGCTCTTGATC
CGGCAAACAAACCACCGCTGGTAGCGGTGGTTTTTTTGTTTGCAAGCAGCAGATTACGCGCAGAAAAAAA
GGATCTCAAGAAGATCCTTTGATCTTTTCTACGGGGTCTGACGCTCAGTGGAACGAAAACTCACGTTAAG
GGATTTTGGTCATGAGATTATCAAAAAGGATCTTCACCTAGATCCTTTTAAATTAAAAATGAAGTTTTAA
ATCAATCTAAAGTATATATGAGTAAACTTGGTCTGACAGTTACCAATGCTTAATCAGTGAGGCACCTATC
TCAGCGATCTGTCTATTTCGTTCATCCATAGTTGCCTGACTCCCCGTCGTGTAGATAACTACGATACGGG
AGGGCTTACCATCTGGCCCCAGTGCTGCAATGATACCGCGAGACCCACGCTCACCGGCTCCAGATTTATC
AGCAATAAACCAGCCAGCCGGAAGGGCCGAGCGCAGAAGTGGTCCTGCAACTTTATCCGCCTCCATCCAG
TCTATTAATTGTTGCCGGGAAGCTAGAGTAAGTAGTTCGCCAGTTAATAGTTTGCGCAACGTTGTTGCCA
TTGCTACAGGCATCGTGGTGTCACGCTCGTCGTTTGGTATGGCTTCATTCAGCTCCGGTTCCCAACGATC
AAGGCGAGTTACATGATCCCCCATGTTGTGCAAAAAAGCGGTTAGCTCCTTCGGTCCTCCGATCGTTGTC
AGAAGTAAGTTGGCCGCAGTGTTATCACTCATGGTTATGGCAGCACTGCATAATTCTCTTACTGTCATGC
CATCCGTAAGATGCTTTTCTGTGACTGGTGAGTACTCAACCAAGTCATTCTGAGAATAGTGTATGCGGCG
ACCGAGTTGCTCTTGCCCGGCGTCAATACGGGATAATACCGCGCCACATAGCAGAACTTTAAAAGTGCTC
ATCATTGGAAAACGTTCTTCGGGGCGAAAACTCTCAAGGATCTTACCGCTGTTGAGATCCAGTTCGATGT
AACCCACTCGTGCACCCAACTGATCTTCAGCATCTTTTACTTTCACCAGCGTTTCTGGGTGAGCAAAAAC
AGGAAGGCAAAATGCCGCAAAAAAGGGAATAAGGGCGACACGGAAATGTTGAATACTCATACTCTTCCTT
TTTCAATATTATTGAAGCATTTATCAGGGTTATTGTCTCATGAGCGGATACATATTTGAATGTATTTAGA
AAAATAAACAAATAGGGGTTCCGCGCACATTTCCCCGAAAAGTGCCACCTGACGTCGACGGATCGGGAGA
TCTCCCGATCCCCTATGGTGCACTCTCAGTACAATCTGCTCTGATGCCGCATAGTTAAGCCAGTATCTGC
TCCCTGCTTGTGTGTTGGAGGTCGCTGAGTAGTGCGCGAGCAAAATTTAAGCTACAACAAGGCAAGGCTT
GACCGACAATTGCATGAAG
Features (pLannotate 1.2.2; 19 found; start..end, strand, type, name):
     69..398     +  promoter       SV40 promoter: SV40 enhancer and early promoter
    410..789     +  enhancer       CMV enhancer: human cytomegalovirus immediate early enhancer
    790..989     +  promoter       CMV promoter: human cytomegalovirus (CMV) immediate early promoter
   1007..1187    +  LTR            5' LTR (truncated): truncated 5' long terminal repeat (LTR) from HIV-1
   1234..1359    +  misc_feature   HIV-1 Ψ: packaging signal of human immunodeficiency virus type 1
   1343..1681    +  CDS            HIV-1 gag (fragment): gag protein from human immunodeficiency virus 1; gag
   1856..2089    +  misc_feature   RRE: The Rev response element (RRE) of HIV-1 allows for Rev-dependent mRNA export from the nucleus to the cytoplasm.
   2466..2566    +  CDS            Rev (fragment): human immunodeficiency virus 1 (HIV-1) Rev protein; rev; enhances nuclear export of unspliced and incompletely spliced viral mRNAs
   2616..2733    +  misc_feature   cPPT/CTS: central polypurine tract and central termination sequence of HIV-1
   2870..3277    +  promoter       SFFV promoter: spleen focus-forming virus long terminal repeat (LTR) promoter
   3298..3894    +  CDS            pac: PUAC_STRAD - Protein predicted: Swiss-Prot protein existence level 4. Detoxification of puromycin. From Streptomyces alboniger.
   3919..3964    +  ncRNA          5' miR-30a (fragment): sequence upstream of the 71-nt precursor of the human miR-30a microRNA (Zeng et al., 2002) miRNA
   4034..4059    +  ncRNA          3' miR-30a (fragment): sequence downstream of the 71-nt precursor of the human miR-30a microRNA (Zeng et al., 2002) miRNA
   4089..4108    +  misc_feature   cPPT/CTS (fragment): central polypurine tract and central termination sequence of HIV-1
   4140..4320    +  LTR            5' LTR (truncated): truncated 5' long terminal repeat (LTR) from HIV-1
   4391..4979    -  rep_origin     ori: high-copy-number ColE1/pMB1/pBR322/pUC origin of replication
   5150..6010    -  CDS            AmpR: β-lactamase; bla; confers resistance to ampicillin, carbenicillin, and related antibiotics
   6011..6115    -  promoter       AmpR promoter: bla
   6174..6226    -  misc_feature   bom (fragment): basis of mobility region from pBR322
