[The description below was written by a language model from this plasmid's Addgene catalogue record and pLannotate feature annotations shown in this document.]
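Description:
pAPM-D4 miR30-MPHOSPH8 ts3 is an HIV-1-based lentiviral transfer vector for stable knockdown of human MPHOSPH8 (MPP8), a component of the HUSH transcriptional repression complex. It is built on the pAPM-D4-mir30 backbone and is propagated in bacteria through a high-copy ColE1/pUC-type origin with ampicillin selection from the β-lactamase gene. The annotated sequence is about 6.3 kb.

Upstream of the viral genome, a CMV enhancer/promoter sits next to a truncated 5' LTR, an arrangement that typically drives genomic RNA transcription in packaging cells. An SV40 enhancer/early promoter element is also annotated further upstream. The packaged region carries the HIV-1 Ψ packaging signal with an adjoining gag fragment, the Rev response element for Rev-dependent nuclear export, and the cPPT/CTS, which aids nuclear import of the reverse-transcribed genome. It ends in a second truncated LTR; the table does not annotate a WPRE.

The payload is a single SFFV promoter-driven transcription unit. The puromycin N-acetyltransferase gene (pac) comes first, followed directly by a miR-30a-derived cassette in which 5' and 3' miR-30a flanking sequences surround the MPHOSPH8-targeting hairpin ("ts3", presumably target site 3). Because the marker and the microRNA-embedded shRNA share one Pol II transcript, puromycin selection of transduced cells enriches for cells that also express the hairpin, which is processed through the endogenous microRNA pathway. The cloning sites used are not recorded. The construct was deposited with work on how primate immunodeficiency virus Vpx and Vpr proteins counteract HUSH-mediated silencing of proviruses, where it serves to deplete MPHOSPH8 in human cells.
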