Addgene plasmid #115876: pAPM-D4 miR30-MPHOSPH8 ts3
Purpose: MPHOSPH8 knockdown
Depositing lab: Jeremy Luban. Depositing organization: University of Massachusetts, Worcester. Publication: Primate immunodeficiency virus proteins Vpx and Vpr counteract transcriptional repression of proviruses by the HUSH complex. Yurkovetskiy L, Guney MH, Kim K, Goh SL, McCauley S, Dauphin A, Diehl WE, Luban J. Nat Microbiol. 2018 Dec;3(12):1354-1361. doi: 10.1038/s41564-018-0256-x. Epub 2018 Oct 8. PubMed 30297740.
Backbone
  Vector backbone: pAPM-D4-mir30
  Vector type: Lentiviral
  Selectable markers: Puromycin
Growth in bacteria
  Bacterial resistance: Ampicillin, 100 μg/mL
  Growth temperature: 30°C
  Growth strain: NEB Stable
  Copy number: High Copy
Gene/Insert
  Gene/Insert name: MPHOSPH8 shRNA
  gRNA/shRNA sequence: TTCTCTTCTCTGCTGTCGG
  Species: H. sapiens (human)
  Entrez Gene: MPHOSPH8 (a.k.a. HSMPP8, TWA3, mpp8)
  Promoter: SFFV
  Cloning method: Restriction Enzyme; 5′ cloning site Unknown (unknown if destroyed); 3′ cloning site Unknown (unknown if destroyed)
Terms and licenses: Academic/Nonprofit Terms; Industry Terms: Not Available to Industry
Depositor comments: PuroR . Please visit https://www.biorxiv.org/content/early/2018/04/03/293001 for bioRxiv preprint.
How to cite: pAPM-D4 miR30-MPHOSPH8 ts3 was a gift from Jeremy Luban (Addgene plasmid # 115876 ; http://n2t.net/addgene:115876 ; RRID:Addgene_115876)
